>Addgene plasmid #200983 | pCEP4-myc-EphB4 | depositor full sequence | sequence record 389928 | pCEP4-myc-EphB4 sequence 13417 bps
GCCGGCAAGGCCGGATCCAGACATGATAAGATACATTGATGAGTTTGGACAAACCACAACTAGAATGCAG
TGAAAAAAATGCTTTATTTGTGAAATTTGTGATGCTATTGCTTTATTTGTAACCATTATAAGCTGCAATA
AACAAGTTAACAACAACAATTGCATTCATTTTATGTTTCAGGTTCAGGGGGAGGTGGGGAGGTTTTTTAA
AGCAAGTAAAACCTCTACAAATGTGGTATGGCTGATTATGATCCGGCTGCCTCGCGCGTTTCGGTGATGA
CGGTGAAAACCTCTGACACATGCAGCTCCCGGAGACGGTCACAGCTTGTCTGTAAGCGGATGCCGGGAGC
AGACAAGCCCGTCAGGGCGCGTCAGCGGGTGTTGGCGGGTGTCGGGGCGCAGCCATGACCGGTCGACTCT
AGAGCCCCGCCGCCGGACGAACTAAACCTGACTACGGCATCTCTGCCCCTTCTTCGCTGGTACGAGGAGC
GCTTTTGTTTTGTATTCGGGGCAGTGCATGTAATCCCTTCAGTTGGTTGGTACAACTTGCCAACTGGGCC
CTGTTCCACATGTGACACGGGGGGGGACCAAACACAAAGGGGTTCTCTGACTGTAGTTGACATCCTTATA
AATGGATGTGCACATTTGCCAACACTGAGTGGCTTTCATCCTGGAGCAGACTTTGCATGCTGTGGACTGC
AACACAACATTGCCTTTATGTGTAACTCTTGGCTGAAGCTCTTACACCAATGCTGGGGGACATGTACCTC
CCAGGGGCCCAGGAAGACTACGGGAGGCTACACCAACGTCAATCAGAGGGGCCTGTGTAGCTACCGATAA
GCGGACCCTCAAGAGGGCATTAGCAATAGTGTTTATAAGGCCCCCTTGTTAACCCTAAACGGGTAGCATA
TGCTTCCCGGGTAGTAGTATATACTATCCAGACTAACCCTAATTCAATAGCATATGTTACCCAACGGGAA
GCATATGCTATCGAATTAGGGTTAGTAAAAGGGTCCTAAGGAACAGCGATATCTCCCACCCCATGAGCTG
TCACGGTTTTATTTACATGGGGTCAGGATTCCACGAGGGTAGTGAACCATTTTAGTCACAAGGGCAGTGG
CTGAAGATCAAGGAGCGGGCAGTGAACTCTCCTGAATCTTCGCCTGCTTCTTCATTCTCCTTCGTTTAGC
TAATAGAATAACTGCTGAGTTGTGAACAGTAAGGTGTATGTGAGGTGCTCGAAAACAAGGTTTCAGGTGA
CGCCCCCAGAATAAAATTTGGACGGGGGGTTCAGTGGTGGCATTGTGCTATGACACCAATATAACCCTCA
CAAACCCCTTGGGCAATAAATACTAGTGTAGGAATGAAACATTCTGAATATCTTTAACAATAGAAATCCA
TGGGGTGGGGACAAGCCGTAAAGACTGGATGTCCATCTCACACGAATTTATGGCTATGGGCAACACATAA
TCCTAGTGCAATATGATACTGGGGTTATTAAGATGTGTCCCAGGCAGGGACCAAGACAGGTGAACCATGT
TGTTACACTCTATTTGTAACAAGGGGAAAGAGAGTGGACGCCGACAGCAGCGGACTCCACTGGTTGTCTC
TAACACCCCCGAAAATTAAACGGGGCTCCACGCCAATGGGGCCCATAAACAAAGACAAGTGGCCACTCTT
TTTTTTGAAATTGTGGAGTGGGGGCACGCGTCAGCCCCCACACGCCGCCCTGCGGTTTTGGACTGTAAAA
TAAGGGTGTAATAACTTGGCTGATTGTAACCCCGCTAACCACTGCGGTCAAACCACTTGCCCACAAAACC
ACTAATGGCACCCCGGGGAATACCTGCATAAGTAGGTGGGCGGGCCAAGATAGGGGCGCGATTGCTGCGA
TCTGGAGGACAAATTACACACACTTGCGCCTGAGCGCCAAGCACAGGGTTGTTGGTCCTCATATTCACGA
GGTCGCTGAGAGCACGGTGGGCTAATGTTGCCATGGGTAGCATATACTACCCAAATATCTGGATAGCATA
TGCTATCCTAATCTATATCTGGGTAGCATAGGCTATCCTAATCTATATCTGGGTAGCATATGCTATCCTA
ATCTATATCTGGGTAGTATATGCTATCCTAATTTATATCTGGGTAGCATAGGCTATCCTAATCTATATCT
GGGTAGCATATGCTATCCTAATCTATATCTGGGTAGTATATGCTATCCTAATCTGTATCCGGGTAGCATA
TGCTATCCTAATAGAGATTAGGGTAGTATATGCTATCCTAATTTATATCTGGGTAGCATATACTACCCAA
ATATCTGGATAGCATATGCTATCCTAATCTATATCTGGGTAGCATATGCTATCCTAATCTATATCTGGGT
AGCATAGGCTATCCTAATCTATATCTGGGTAGCATATGCTATCCTAATCTATATCTGGGTAGTATATGCT
ATCCTAATTTATATCTGGGTAGCATAGGCTATCCTAATCTATATCTGGGTAGCATATGCTATCCTAATCT
ATATCTGGGTAGTATATGCTATCCTAATCTGTATCCGGGTAGCATATGCTATCCTCATGCATATACAGTC
AGCATATGATACCCAGTAGTAGAGTGGGAGTGCTATCCTTTGCATATGCCGCCACCTCCCAAGGGGGCGT
GAATTTTCGCTGCTTGTCCTTTTCCTGCATGCTGGTTGCTCCCATTCTTAGGTGAATTTAAGGAGGCCAG
GCTAAAGCCGTCGCATGTCTGATTGCTCACCAGGTAAATGTCGCTAATGTTTTCCAACGCGAGAAGGTGT
TGAGCGCGGAGCTGAGTGACGTGACAACATGGGTATGCCCAATTGCCCCATGTTGGGAGGACGAAAATGG
TGACAAGACAGATGGCCAGAAATACACCAACAGCACGCATGATGTCTACTGGGGATTTATTCTTTAGTGC
GGGGGAATACACGGCTTTTAATACGATTGAGGGCGTCTCCTAACAAGTTACATCACTCCTGCCCTTCCTC
ACCCTCATCTCCATCACCTCCTTCATCTCCGTCATCTCCGTCATCACCCTCCGCGGCAGCCCCTTCCACC
ATAGGTGGAAACCAGGGAGGCAAATCTACTCCATCGTCAAAGCTGCACACAGTCACCCTGATATTGCAGG
TAGGAGCGGGCTTTGTCATAACAAGGTCCTTAATCGCATCCTTCAAAACCTCAGCAAATATATGAGTTTG
TAAAAAGACCATGAAATAACAGACAATGGACTCCCTTAGCGGGCCAGGTTGTGGGCCGGGTCCAGGGGCC
ATTCCAAAGGGGAGACGACTCAATGGTGTAAGACGACATTGTGGAATAGCAAGGGCAGTTCCTCGCCTTA
GGTTGTAAAGGGAGGTCTTACTACCTCCATATACGAACACACCGGCGACCCAAGTTCCTTCGTCGGTAGT
CCTTTCTACGTGACTCCTAGCCAGGAGAGCTCTTAAACCTTCTGCAATGTTCTCAAATTTCGGGTTGGAA
CCTCCTTGACCACGATGCTTTCCAAACCACCCTCCTTTTTTGCGCCTGCCTCCATCACCCTGACCCCGGG
GTCCAGTGCTTGGGCCTTCTCCTGGGTCATCTGCGGGGCCCTGCTCTATCGCTCCCGGGGGCACGTCAGG
CTCACCATCTGGGCCACCTTCTTGGTGGTATTCAAAATAATCGGCTTCCCCTACAGGGTGGAAAAATGGC
CTTCTACCTGGAGGGGGCCTGCGCGGTGGAGACCCGGATGATGATGACTGACTACTGGGACTCCTGGGCC
TCTTTTCTCCACGTCCACGACCTCTCCCCCTGGCTCTTTCACGACTTCCCCCCCTGGCTCTTTCACGTCC
TCTACCCCGGCGGCCTCCACTACCTCCTCGACCCCGGCCTCCACTACCTCCTCGACCCCGGCCTCCACTG
CCTCCTCGACCCCGGCCTCCACCTCCTGCTCCTGCCCCTCCTGCTCCTGCCCCTCCTCCTGCTCCTGCCC
CTCCTGCCCCTCCTGCTCCTGCCCCTCCTGCCCCTCCTGCTCCTGCCCCTCCTGCCCCTCCTGCTCCTGC
CCCTCCTGCCCCTCCTCCTGCTCCTGCCCCTCCTGCCCCTCCTCCTGCTCCTGCCCCTCCTGCCCCTCCT
GCTCCTGCCCCTCCTGCCCCTCCTGCTCCTGCCCCTCCTGCCCCTCCTGCTCCTGCCCCTCCTGCTCCTG
CCCCTCCTGCTCCTGCCCCTCCTGCTCCTGCCCCTCCTGCCCCTCCTGCCCCTCCTCCTGCTCCTGCCCC
TCCTGCTCCTGCCCCTCCTGCCCCTCCTGCCCCTCCTGCTCCTGCCCCTCCTCCTGCTCCTGCCCCTCCT
GCCCCTCCTGCCCCTCCTCCTGCTCCTGCCCCTCCTGCCCCTCCTCCTGCTCCTGCCCCTCCTCCTGCTC
CTGCCCCTCCTGCCCCTCCTGCCCCTCCTCCTGCTCCTGCCCCTCCTGCCCCTCCTCCTGCTCCTGCCCC
TCCTCCTGCTCCTGCCCCTCCTGCCCCTCCTGCCCCTCCTCCTGCTCCTGCCCCTCCTCCTGCTCCTGCC
CCTCCTGCCCCTCCTGCCCCTCCTGCCCCTCCTCCTGCTCCTGCCCCTCCTCCTGCTCCTGCCCCTCCTG
CTCCTGCCCCTCCCGCTCCTGCTCCTGCTCCTGTTCCACCGTGGGTCCCTTTGCAGCCAATGCAACTTGG
ACGTTTTTGGGGTCTCCGGACACCATCTCTATGTCTTGGCCCTGATCCTGAGCCGCCCGGGGCTCCTGGT
CTTCCGCCTCCTCGTCCTCGTCCTCTTCCCCGTCCTCGTCCATGGTTATCACCCCCTCTTCTTTGAGGTC
CACTGCCGCCGGAGCCTTCTGGTCCAGATGTGTCTCCCTTCTCTCCTAGGCCATTTCCAGGTCCTGTACC
TGGCCCCTCGTCAGACATGATTCACACTAAAAGAGATCAATAGACATCTTTATTAGACGACGCTCAGTGA
ATACAGGGAGTGCAGACTCCTGCCCCCTCCAACAGCCCCCCCACCCTCATCCCCTTCATGGTCGCTGTCA
GACAGATCCAGGTCTGAAAATTCCCCATCCTCCGAACCATCCTCGTCCTCATCACCAATTACTCGCAGCC
CGGAAAACTCCCGCTGAACATCCTCAAGATTTGCGTCCTGAGCCTCAAGCCAGGCCTCAAATTCCTCGTC
CCCCTTTTTGCTGGACGGTAGGGATGGGGATTCTCGGGACCCCTCCTCTTCCTCTTCAAGGTCACCAGAC
AGAGATGCTACTGGGGCAACGGAAGAAAAGCTGGGTGCGGCCTGTGAGGATCAGCTTATCGATGATAAGC
TGTCAAACATGAGAATTCTTGAAGACGAAAGGGCCTCGTGATACGCCTATTTTTATAGGTTAATGTCATG
ATAATAATGGTTTCTTAGACGTCAGGTGGCACTTTTCGGGGAAATGTGCGCGGAACCCCTATTTGTTTAT
TTTTCTAAATACATTCAAATATGTATCCGCTCATGAGACAATAACCCTGATAAATGCTTCAATAATATTG
AAAAAGGAAGAGTATGAGTATTCAACATTTCCGTGTCGCCCTTATTCCCTTTTTTGCGGCATTTTGCCTT
CCTGTTTTTGCTCACCCAGAAACGCTGGTGAAAGTAAAAGATGCTGAAGATCAGTTGGGTGCACGAGTGG
GTTACATCGAACTGGATCTCAACAGCGGTAAGATCCTTGAGAGTTTTCGCCCCGAAGAACGTTTTCCAAT
GATGAGCACTTTTAAAGTTCTGCTATGTGGCGCGGTATTATCCCGTGTTGACGCCGGGCAAGAGCAACTC
GGTCGCCGCATACACTATTCTCAGAATGACTTGGTTGAGTACTCACCAGTCACAGAAAAGCATCTTACGG
ATGGCATGACAGTAAGAGAATTATGCAGTGCTGCCATAACCATGAGTGATAACACTGCGGCCAACTTACT
TCTGACAACGATCGGAGGACCGAAGGAGCTAACCGCTTTTTTGCACAACATGGGGGATCATGTAACTCGC
CTTGATCGTTGGGAACCGGAGCTGAATGAAGCCATACCAAACGACGAGCGTGACACCACGATGCCTGCAG
CAATGGCAACAACGTTGCGCAAACTATTAACTGGCGAACTACTTACTCTAGCTTCCCGGCAACAATTAAT
AGACTGGATGGAGGCGGATAAAGTTGCAGGACCACTTCTGCGCTCGGCCCTTCCGGCTGGCTGGTTTATT
GCTGATAAATCTGGAGCCGGTGAGCGTGGGTCTCGCGGTATCATTGCAGCACTGGGGCCAGATGGTAAGC
CCTCCCGTATCGTAGTTATCTACACGACGGGGAGTCAGGCAACTATGGATGAACGAAATAGACAGATCGC
TGAGATAGGTGCCTCACTGATTAAGCATTGGTAACTGTCAGACCAAGTTTACTCATATATACTTTAGATT
GATTTAAAACTTCATTTTTAATTTAAAAGGATCTAGGTGAAGATCCTTTTTGATAATCTCATGACCAAAA
TCCCTTAACGTGAGTTTTCGTTCCACTGAGCGTCAGACCCCGTAGAAAAGATCAAAGGATCTTCTTGAGA
TCCTTTTTTTCTGCGCGTAATCTGCTGCTTGCAAACAAAAAAACCACCGCTACCAGCGGTGGTTTGTTTG
CCGGATCAAGAGCTACCAACTCTTTTTCCGAAGGTAACTGGCTTCAGCAGAGCGCAGATACCAAATACTG
TCCTTCTAGTGTAGCCGTAGTTAGGCCACCACTTCAAGAACTCTGTAGCACCGCCTACATACCTCGCTCT
GCTAATCCTGTTACCAGTGGCTGCTGCCAGTGGCGATAAGTCGTGTCTTACCGGGTTGGACTCAAGACGA
TAGTTACCGGATAAGGCGCAGCGGTCGGGCTGAACGGGGGGTTCGTGCACACAGCCCAGCTTGGAGCGAA
CGACCTACACCGAACTGAGATACCTACAGCGTGAGCTATGAGAAAGCGCCACGCTTCCCGAAGGGAGAAA
GGCGGACAGGTATCCGGTAAGCGGCAGGGTCGGAACAGGAGAGCGCACGAGGGAGCTTCCAGGGGGAAAC
GCCTGGTATCTTTATAGTCCTGTCGGGTTTCGCCACCTCTGACTTGAGCGTCGATTTTTGTGATGCTCGT
CAGGGGGGCGGAGCCTATGGAAAAACGCCAGCAACGCGGCCTTTTTACGGTTCCTGGCCTTTTGCTGCGC
CGCGTGCGGCTGCTGGAGATGGCGGACGCGATGGATATGTTCTGCCAAGGGTTGGTTTGCGCATTCACAG
TTCTCCGCAAGAATTGATTGGCTCCAATTCTTGGAGTGGTGAATCCGTTAGCGAGGTGCCGCCGGCTTCC
ATTCAGGTCGAGGTGGCCCGGCTCCATGCACCGCGACGCAACGCGGGGAGGCAGACAAGGTATAGGGCGG
CGCCTACAATCCATGCCAACCCGTTCCATGTGCTCGCCGAGGCGGCATAAATCGCCGTGACGATCAGCGG
TCCAGTGATCGAAGTTAGGCTGGTAAGAGCCGCGAGCGATCCTTGAAGCTGTCCCTGATGGTCGTCATCT
ACCTGCCTGGACAGCATGGCCTGCAACGCGGGCATCCCGATGCCGCCGGAAGCGAGAAGAATCATAATGG
GGAAGGCCATCCAGCCTCGCGTCGCGAACGCCAGCAAGACGTAGCCCAGCGCGTCGGCCGCCATGCCCTG
CTTCATCCCCGTGGCCCGTTGCTCGCGTTTGCTGGCGGTGTCCCCGGAAGAAATATATTTGCATGTCTTT
AGTTCTATGATGACACAAACCCCGCCCAGCGTCTTGTCATTGGCGAATTCGAACACGCAGATGCAGTCGG
GGCGGCGCGGTCCCAGGTCCACTTCGCATATTAAGGTGACGCGTGTGGCCTCGAACACCGAGCGACCCTG
CAGCGACCCGCTTAACAGCGTCAACAGCGTGCCGCAGATCCCGGGCAATGAGATATGAAAAAGCCTGAAC
TCACCGCGACGTCTGTCGAGAAGTTTCTGATCGAAAAGTTCGACAGCGTCTCCGACCTGATGCAGCTCTC
GGAGGGCGAAGAATCTCGTGCTTTCAGCTTCGATGTAGGAGGGCGTGGATATGTCCTGCGGGTAAATAGC
TGCGCCGATGGTTTCTACAAAGATCGTTATGTTTATCGGCACTTTGCATCGGCCGCGCTCCCGATTCCGG
AAGTGCTTGACATTGGGGAATTCAGCGAGAGCCTGACCTATTGCATCTCCCGCCGTGCACAGGGTGTCAC
GTTGCAAGACCTGCCTGAAACCGAACTGCCCGCTGTTCTGCAGCCGGTCGCGGAGGCCATGGATGCGATC
GCTGCGGCCGATCTTAGCCAGACGAGCGGGTTCGGCCCATTCGGACCGCAAGGAATCGGTCAATACACTA
CATGGCGTGATTTCATATGCGCGATTGCTGATCCCCATGTGTATCACTGGCAAACTGTGATGGACGACAC
CGTCAGTGCGTCCGTCGCGCAGGCTCTCGATGAGCTGATGCTTTGGGCCGAGGACTGCCCCGAAGTCCGG
CACCTCGTGCACGCGGATTTCGGCTCCAACAATGTCCTGACGGACAATGGCCGCATAACAGCGGTCATTG
ACTGGAGCGAGGCGATGTTCGGGGATTCCCAATACGAGGTCGCCAACATCTTCTTCTGGAGGCCGTGGTT
GGCTTGTATGGAGCAGCAGACGCGCTACTTCGAGCGGAGGCATCCGGAGCTTGCAGGATCGCCGCGGCTC
CGGGCGTATATGCTCCGCATTGGTCTTGACCAACTCTATCAGAGCTTGGTTGACGGCAATTTCGATGATG
CAGCTTGGGCGCAGGGTCGATGCGACGCAATCGTCCGATCCGGAGCCGGGACTGTCGGGCGTACACAAAT
CGCCCGCAGAAGCGCGGCCGTCTGGACCGATGGCTGTGTAGAAGTACTCGCCGATAGTGGAAACCGACGC
CCCAGCACTCGTCCGAGGGCAAAGGAATAGGGGAGATGGGGGAGGCTAACTGAAACACGGAAGGAGACAA
TACCGGAAGGAACCCGCGCTATGACGGCAATAAAAAGACAGAATAAAACGCACGGGTGTTGGGTCGTTTG
TTCATAAACGCGGGGTTCGGTCCCAGGGCTGGCACTCTGTCGATACCCCACCGAGACCCCATTGGGGCCA
ATACGCCCGCGTTTCTTCCTTTTCCCCACCCCACCCCCCAAGTTCGGGTGAAGGCCCAGGGCTCGCAGCC
AACGTCGGGGCGGCAGGCCCTGCCATAGCCACTGGCCCCGTGGGTTAGGGACGGGGTCCCCCATGGGGAA
TGGTTTATGGTTCGTGGGGGTTATTATTTTGGGCGTTGCGTGGGGTCTGGTCCACGACTGGACTGAGCAG
ACAGACCCATGGTTTTTGGATGGCCTGGGCATGGACCGCATGTACTGGCGCGACACGAACACCGGGCGTC
TGTGGCTGCCAAACACCCCCGACCCCCAAAAACCACCGCGCGGATTTCTGGCGTGCCAAGCTAGTCGACC
AATTCTCATGTTTGACAGCTTATCATCGCAGATCCGGGCAACGTTGTTGCATTGCTGCAGGCGCAGAACT
GGTAGGTATGGAAGATCTATACATTGAATCAATATTGGCAATTAGCCATATTAGTCATTGGTTATATAGC
ATAAATCAATATTGGCTATTGGCCATTGCATACGTTGTATCTATATCATAATATGTACATTTATATTGGC
TCATGTCCAATATGACCGCCATGTTGACATTGATTATTGACTAGTTATTAATAGTAATCAATTACGGGGT
CATTAGTTCATAGCCCATATATGGAGTTCCGCGTTACATAACTTACGGTAAATGGCCCGCCTGGCTGACC
GCCCAACGACCCCCGCCCATTGACGTCAATAATGACGTATGTTCCCATAGTAACGCCAATAGGGACTTTC
CATTGACGTCAATGGGTGGAGTATTTACGGTAAACTGCCCACTTGGCAGTACATCAAGTGTATCATATGC
CAAGTCCGCCCCCTATTGACGTCAATGACGGTAAATGGCCCGCCTGGCATTATGCCCAGTACATGACCTT
ACGGGACTTTCCTACTTGGCAGTACATCTACGTATTAGTCATCGCTATTACCATGGTGATGCGGTTTTGG
CAGTACACCAATGGGCGTGGATAGCGGTTTGACTCACGGGGATTTCCAAGTCTCCACCCCATTGACGTCA
ATGGGAGTTTGTTTTGGCACCAAAATCAACGGGACTTTCCAAAATGTCGTAATAACCCCGCCCCGTTGAC
GCAAATGGGCGGTAGGCGTGTACGGTGGGAGGTCTATATAAGCAGAGCTCGTTTAGTGAACCGTCAGATC
TCTAGAAGCTGGGTACCAGCTGCTAGCGCCACCATGAAGACCATCATCGCCCTGAGCTACATCTTCTGCC
TGGTGTTCGCCGAGCAAAAGCTGATCTCAGAGGAGGACCTGGGCAGCCCTGGCGGTGCCTTGGAAGAGAC
CCTGCTGAACACAAAATTGGAAACTGCTGATCTGAAGTGGGTGACATTCCCTCAGGTGGACGGGCAGTGG
GAGGAACTGAGCGGCCTGGATGAGGAACAGCACAGCGTGCGCACCTACGAAGTGTGTGACGTGCAGCGTG
CCCCGGGCCAGGCCCACTGGCTTCGCACAGGTTGGGTCCCACGGCGGGGCGCCGTCCACGTGTACGCCAC
GCTGCGCTTCACCATGCTTGAGTGCCTGTCCCTGCCTCGGGCTGGGCGCTCCTGCAAGGAGACCTTCACC
GTCTTCTACTATGAGAGCGATGCGGACACGGCCACGGCCCTCACGCCAGCCTGGATGGAGAACCCCTACA
TCAAGGTGGACACGGTGGCCGCGGAGCATCTCACCCGGAAGCGCCCTGGGGCCGAGGCCACCGGGAAGGT
GAATGTCAAGACGCTGCGTCTGGGACCGCTCAGCAAGGCTGGCTTCTACCTGGCCTTCCAGGACCAGGGT
GCCTGCATGGCCCTGCTATCCCTGCACCTCTTCTACAAAAAGTGCGCCCAGCTGACTGTGAACCTGACTC
GATTCCCGGAGACTGTGCCTCGGGAGCTGGTTGTGCCCGTGGCCGGTAGCTGCGTGGTGGATGCCGTCCC
CGCCCCTGGCCCCAGCCCCAGCCTCTACTGCCGTGAGGATGGCCAGTGGGCCGAACAGCCGGTCACGGGC
TGCAGCTGTGCTCCGGGGTTCGAGGCAGCTGAGGGGAACACCAAGTGCCGAGCCTGTGCCCAGGGCACCT
TCAAGCCCCTGTCAGGAGAAGGGTCCTGCCAGCCATGCCCAGCCAATAGCCACTCTAACACCATTGGATC
AGCCGTCTGCCAGTGCCGCGTCGGGTACTTCCGGGCACGCACAGACCCCCGGGGTGCACCCTGCACCACC
CCTCCTTCGGCTCCGCGGAGCGTGGTTTCCCGCCTGAACGGCTCCTCCCTGCACCTGGAATGGAGTGCCC
CCCTGGAGTCTGGTGGCCGAGAGGACCTCACCTACGCCCTCCGCTGCCGGGAGTGCCGACCCGGAGGCTC
CTGTGCGCCCTGCGGGGGAGACCTGACTTTTGACCCCGGCCCCCGGGACCTGGTGGAGCCCTGGGTGGTG
GTTCGAGGGCTACGTCCTGACTTCACCTATACCTTTGAGGTCACTGCATTGAACGGGGTATCCTCCTTAG
CCACGGGGCCCGTCCCATTTGAGCCTGTCAATGTCACCACTGACCGAGAGGTACCTCCTGCAGTGTCCGA
CATCCGGGTGACGCGGTCCTCACCCAGCAGCTTGAGCCTGGCCTGGGCTGTTCCCCGGGCACCCAGTGGG
GCTGTGCTGGACTACGAGGTCAAATACCATGAGAAGGGCGCCGAGGGTCCCAGCAGCGTGCGGTTCCTGA
AGACGTCAGAAAACCGGGCAGAGCTGCGGGGGCTGAAGCGGGGAGCCAGCTACCTGGTGCAGGTACGGGC
GCGCTCTGAGGCCGGCTACGGGCCCTTCGGCCAGGAACATCACAGCCAGACCCAACTGGATGAGAGCGAG
GGCTGGCGGGAGCAGCTGGCCCTGATTGCGGGCACGGCAGTCGTGGGTGTGGTCCTGGTCCTGGTGGTCA
TTGTGGTCGCAGTTCTCTGCCTCAGGAAGCAGAGCAATGGGAGAGAAGCAGAATATTCGGACAAACACGG
ACAGTATCTCATCGGGCATGGTACTAAGGTCTACATCGACCCCTTCACTTATGAAGACCCTAATGAGGCT
GTGAGGGAATTTGCAAAAGAGATCGATGTCTCCTACGTCAAGATTGAAGAGGTGATTGGTGCAGGTGAGT
TTGGCGAGGTGTGTCGGGGGCGGCTCAAGGCCCCAGGGAAGAAGGAGAGCTGTGTGGCAATCAAGACCCT
GAAGGGTGGCTACACGGAGCGGCAGCGGCGTGAGTTTCTGAGCGAGGCCTCCATCATGGGCCAGTTCGAG
CACCCCAATATCATCCGCCTGGAGGGCGTGGTCACCAACAGCATGCCCGTCATGATTCTCACAGAGTTCA
TGGAGAACGGCGCCCTGGACTCCTTCCTGCGGCTAAACGACGGACAGTTCACAGTCATCCAGCTCGTGGG
CATGCTGCGGGGCATCGCCTCGGGCATGCGGTACCTTGCCGAGATGAGCTACGTCCACCGAGACCTGGCT
GCTCGCAACATCCTAGTCAACAGCAACCTCGTCTGCAAAGTGTCTGACTTTGGCCTTTCCCGATTCCTGG
AGGAGAACTCTTCCGATCCCACCTACACGAGCTCCCTGGGAGGAAAGATTCCCATCCGATGGACTGCCCC
GGAGGCCATTGCCTTCCGGAAGTTCACTTCCGCCAGTGATGCCTGGAGTTACGGGATTGTGATGTGGGAG
GTGATGTCATTTGGGGAGAGGCCGTACTGGGACATGAGCAATCAGGACGTGATCAATGCCATTGAACAGG
ACTACCGGCTGCCCCCGCCCCCAGACTGTCCCACCTCCCTCCACCAGCTCATGCTGGACTGTTGGCAGAA
AGACCGGAATGCCCGGCCCCGCTTCCCCCAGGTGGTCAGCGCCCTGGACAAGATGATCCGGAACCCCGCC
AGCCTCAAAATCGTGGCCCGGGAGAATGGCGGGGCCTCACACCCTCTCCTGGACCAGCGGCAGCCTCACT
ACTCAGCTTTTGGCTCTGTGGGCGAGTGGCTTCGGGCCATCAAAATGGGAAGATACGAAGAAAGTTTCGC
AGCCGCTGGCTTTGGCTCCTTCGAGCTGGTCAGCCAGATCTCTGCTGAGGACCTGCTCCGAATCGGAGTC
ACTCTGGCGGGACACCAGAAGAAAATCTTGGCCAGTGTCCAGCACATGAAGTCCCAGGCCAAGCCGGGAA
CCCCGGGCGGGACAGGAGGACCGGCCCCGCAGTACTGATAACTCGAG
Features (pLannotate 1.2.2; 19 found; start..end, strand, type, name):
     14..148     -  polyA_signal   SV40 poly(A) signal: SV40 polyadenylation signal
    171..253     -  CDS            large T antigen (fragment): large T antigen from SV40 (simian virus 40)
    256..296     +  CDS            rop (fragment): Rop protein, which maintains plasmids at low copy number; rop
    898..2687    -  rep_origin     oriP: Epstein-Barr virus oriP replication origin (Yates et al., 2000)
   2692..2910    -  CDS            gL (fragment): GL_EBVB9 - Experimental evidence at protein level: Swiss-Prot protein existence level 1. The heterodimer glycoprotein H-glycoprotein L is required for the fusion of viral and plasma membranes leading to virus entry into the host cell. Acts as a functional inhibitor of gH and maintains gH in an inhibited form. Upon binding to host integrins, gL dissociates from gH leading to activation of the viral fusion glycoproteins gB and gH. Fusion of EBV with B-lymphocytes requires the additional receptor- binding protein gp42, which forms a complex with gH/gL. The heterodimer gH/gL targets also host EPHA
   2993..4918    -  CDS            EBNA1: Epstein-Barr nuclear antigen 1, also known as EBNA-1 crucial for latent viral infection, and for episomal amplification of vectors containing the oriP origin (Okita et al., 2013)
   4956..5300    -  CDS            BRRF2_EBVB9 (fragment): Protein inferred from homology: Swiss-Prot protein existence level 3. From Epstein-Barr virus (strain B95-8) (HHV-4) (Human herpesvirus 4).
   5303..5326    -  promoter       tet promoter (fragment): E. coli promoter for tetracycline efflux protein gene
   5439..5543    +  promoter       AmpR promoter: bla
   5544..6404    +  CDS            AmpR: β-lactamase; bla; confers resistance to ampicillin, carbenicillin, and related antibiotics
   6575..7163    +  rep_origin     ori: high-copy-number ColE1/pMB1/pBR322/pUC origin of replication
   7353..7697    -  CDS            TcR (fragment): tetracycline efflux protein; tet; confers resistance to tetracycline
   7780..7925    +  promoter       HSV TK promoter: herpes simplex virus thymidine kinase promoter
   7965..8990    +  CDS            HygR: aminoglycoside phosphotransferase from E. coli; aph(4)-Ia; confers resistance to hygromycin
   9055..9103    +  polyA_signal   HSV TK poly(A) signal: herpes simplex virus thymidine kinase polyadenylation signal (Cole and Stacy, 1985)
   9303..9527    +  CDS            gH (fragment): GH_HHV11 - Experimental evidence at protein level: Swiss-Prot protein existence level 1. The heterodimer glycoprotein H-glycoprotein L is required for the fusion of viral and plasma membranes leading to virus entry into the host cell. Following initial binding to host receptor, membrane fusion is mediated by the fusion machinery composed of gB and the heterodimer gH/gL. May also be involved in the fusion between the virion envelope and the outer nuclear membrane during virion morphogenesis. From Human herpesvirus 1 (strain 17) (HHV-1) (Human herpes simplex virus 1).
   9756..10135   +  enhancer       CMV enhancer: human cytomegalovirus immediate early enhancer
  10137..10336   +  promoter       CMV promoter: human cytomegalovirus (CMV) immediate early promoter
  10475..13405   +  CDS            EPHB4: EPHB4_HUMAN - Also known as HTK, MYK1, TYRO11. Experimental evidence at protein level: Swiss-Prot protein existence level 1. Receptor tyrosine kinase which binds promiscuously transmembrane ephrin-B family ligands residing on adjacent cells, leading to contact-dependent bidirectional signaling into neighboring cells. The signaling pathway downstream of the receptor is referred to as forward signaling while the signaling pathway downstream of the ephrin ligand is referred to as reverse signaling. Together with its cognate ligand/functional ligand EFNB2 it is involved in the regulation of cell a
