>Addgene plasmid #200983 | pCEP4-myc-EphB4 | addgene full sequence | sequence record 397074 | Addgene NGS Result
GCCGGCAAGGCCGGATCCAGACATGATAAGATACATTGATGAGTTTGGACAAACCACAACTAGAATGCAG
TGAAAAAAATGCTTTATTTGTGAAATTTGTGATGCTATTGCTTTATTTGTAACCATTATAAGCTGCAATA
AACAAGTTAACAACAACAATTGCATTCATTTTATGTTTCAGGTTCAGGGGGAGGTGTGGGAGGTTTTTTA
AAGCAAGTAAAACCTCTACAAATGTGGTATGGCTGATTATGATCCGGCTGCCTCGCGCGTTTCGGTGATG
ACGGTGAAAACCTCTGACACATGCAGCTCCCGGAGACGGTCACAGCTTGTCTGTAAGCGGATGCCGGGAG
CAGACAAGCCCGTCAGGGCGCGTCAGCGGGTGTTGGCGGGTGTCGGGGCGCAGCCATGAGGTCGACTCTA
GAGGATCGATCCCCGCCCCGGACGAACTAAACCTGACTACSMCMKCYCYGSMCSWWCTWMRCSKGRCTRC
GACATCTCTGCCCCTTCTTCGCGGGGCAGTGCATGTAATCCCTTCAGTTGGTTGGTACAACTTGCCAACT
GGGCCCTGTTCCACATGTGACACGGGGGGGGACCAAACACAAAGGGGTTCTCTGACTGTAGTTGACATCC
TTATAAATGGATGTGCACATTTGCCAACACTGAGTGGCTTTCATCCTGGAGCAGACTTTGCAGTCTGTGG
ACTGCAACACAACATTGCCTTTATGTGTAACTCTTGGCTGAAGCTCTTACACCAATGCTGGGGGACATGT
ACCTCCCAGGGGCCCAGGAAGACTACGGGAGGCTACACCAACGTCAATCAGAGGGGCCTGTGTAGCTACC
GATAAGCGGACCCTCAAGAGGGCATTAGCAATAGTGTTTATAAGGCCCCCTTGTTAACCCTAAACGGGTA
GCATATGCTTCCCGGGTAGTAGTATATACTATCCAGACTAACCCTAATTCAATAGCATATGTTACCCAAC
GGGAAGCATATGCTATCGAATTAGGGTTAGTAAAAGGGTCCTAAGGAACAGCGATATCTCCCACCCCATG
AGCTGTCACGGTTTTATTTACATGGGGTCAGGATTCCACGAGGGTAGTGAACCATTTTAGTCACAAGGGC
AGTGGCTGAAGATCAAGGAGCGGGCAGTGAACTCTCCTGAATCTTCGCCTGCTTCTTCATTCTCCTTCGT
TTAGCTAATAGAATAACTGCTGAGTTGTGAACAGTAAGGTGTATGTGAGGTGCTCGAAAACAAGGTTTCA
GGTGACGCCCCCAGAATAAAATTTGGACGGGGGGTTCAGTGGTGGCATTGTGCTATGACACCAATATAAC
CCTCACAAACCCCTTGGGCAATAAATACTAGTGTAGGAATGAAACATTCTGAATATCTTTAACAATAGAA
ATCCATGGGGTGGGGACAAGCCGTAAAGACTGGATGTCCATCTCACACGAATTTATGGCTATGGGCAACA
CATAATCCTAGTGCAATATGATACTGGGGTTATTAAGATGTGTCCCAGGCAGGGACCAAGACAGGTGAAC
CATGTTGTTACACTCTATTTGTAACAAGGGGAAAGAGAGTGGACGCCGACAGCAGCGGACTCCACTGGTT
GTCTCTAACACCCCCGAAAATTAAACGGGGCTCCACGCCAATGGGGCCCATAAACAAAGACAAGTGGCCA
CTCTTTTTTTTGAAATTGTGGAGTGGGGGCACGCGTCAGCCCCCACACGCCGCCCTGCGGTTTTGGACTG
TAAAATAAGGGTGTAATAACTTGGCTGATTGTAACCCCGCTAACCACTGCGGTCAAACCACTTGCCCACA
AAACCACTAATGGCACCCCGGGGAATACCTGCATAAGTAGGTGGGCGGGCCAAGATAGGGGCGCGATTGC
TGCGATCTGGAGGACAAATTACACACACTTGCGCCTGAGCGCCAAGCACAGGGTTGTTGGTCCTCATATT
CACGAGGTCGCTGAGAGCACGGTGGGCTAATGTTGCCATGGGTAGCATATACTACCCAAATATCTGGATA
GCATATGCTATCCTAATCTATATCTGGGTAGCATATGCTATCCTAATCTATATCTGGGTAGCATATGCTA
TCCTAATCTATATCTGGGTAGTATATGCTATCCTAATTTATATCTGGGTAGCATAGGCTATCCTAATCTA
TATCTGGGTAGCATATGCTATCCTAATCTATATCTGGGTAGTATATGCTATCCTAATCTGTATCCGGGTA
GCATATGCTATCCTAATAGAGATTAGGGTAGTATATGCTATCCTAATTTATATCTGGGTAGCATATACTA
CCCAAATATCTGGATAGCATATGCTATCCTAATCTATATCTGGGTAGCATATGCTATCCTAATCTATATC
TGGGTAGCATAGGCTATCCTAATCTATATCTGGGTAGCATATGCTATCCTAATCTATATCTGGGTAGTAT
ATGCTATCCTAATTTATATCTGGGTAGCATAGGCTATCCTAATCTATATCTGGGTAGCATATGCTATCCT
AATCTATATCTGGGTAGTATATGCTATCCTAATCTGTATCCGGGTAGCATATGCTATCCTCATGCATATA
CAGTCAGCATATGATACCCAGTAGTAGAGTGGGAGTGCTATCCTTTGCATATGCCGCCACCTCCCAAGGG
GGCGTGAATTTTCGCTGCTTGTCCTTTTCCTGCTGGTTGCTCCCATTCTTAGGTGAATTTAAGGAGGCCA
GGCTAAAGCCGTCGCATGTCTGATTGCTCACCAGGTAAATGTCGCTAATGTTTTCCAACGCGAGAAGGTG
TTGAGCGCGGAGCTGAGTGACGTGACAACATGGGTATGCCCAATTGCCCCATGTTGGGAGGACGAAAATG
GTGACAAGACAGATGGCCAGAAATACACCAACAGCACGCATGATGTCTACTGGGGATTTATTCTTTAGTG
CGGGGGAATACACGGCTTTTAATACGATTGAGGGCGTCTCCTAACAAGTTACATCACTCCTGCCCTTCCT
CACCCTCATCTCCATCACCTCCTTCATCTCCGTCATCTCCGTCATCACCCTCCGCGGCAGCCCCTTCCAC
CATAGGTGGAAACCAGGGAGGCAAATCTACTCCATCGTCAAAGCTGCACACAGTCACCCTGATATTGCAG
GTAGGAGCGGGCTTTGTCATAACAAGGTCCTTAATCGCATCCTTCAAAACCTCAGCAAATATATGAGTTT
GTAAAAAGACCATGAAATAACAGACAATGGACTCCCTTAGCGGGCCAGGTTGTGGGCCGGGTCCAGGGGC
CATTCCAAAGGGGAGACGACTCAATGGTGTAAGACGACATTGTGGAATAGCAAGGGCAGTTCCTCGCCTT
AGGTTGTAAAGGGAGGTCTTACTACCTCCATATACGAACACACCGGCGACCCAAGTTCCTTCGTCGGTAG
TCCTTTCTACGTGACTCCTAGCCAGGAGAGCTCTTAAACCTTCTGCAATGTTCTCAAATTTCGGGTTGGA
ACCTCCTTGACCACGATGCTTTCCAAACCACCCTCCTTTTTTGCGCCTGCCTCCATCACCCTGACCCCGG
GGTCCAGTGCTTGGGCCTTCTCCTGGGTCATCTGCGGGGCCCTGCTCTATCGCTCCCGGGGGCACGTCAG
GCTCACCATCTGGGCCACCTTCTTGGTGGTATTCAAAATAATCGGCTTCCCCTACAGGGTGGAAAAATGG
CCTTCTACCTGGAGGGGGCCTGCGCGGTGGAGACCCGGATGATGATGACTGACTACTGGGACTCCTGGGC
CTCTTTTCTCCACGTCCACGACCTCTCCCCCTGGCTCTTTCACGACTTCCCCCCCTGGCTCTTTCACGTC
CTCTACCCCGGCGGCCTCCACTACCTCCTCGACCCCGGCCTCCACTACCTCCTCGACCCCGGCCTCCACT
GCCTCCTCGACCCCGGCCTCCACCTCCTGCTCCTGCCCCTCCTGCTCCTGCCCCTCCTCCTGCTCCTGCC
CCTCCTGCCCCTCCTGCTCCTGCCCCTCCTSCCCCTCCTGCTCCTGCCCCTCCTGCCCCTCCTGCTCCTG
CCCCTCCTGCCCCTCCTCCTGCTCCTGCCCCTCCTGCCCCTCCTCCTGCTCCTGCCCCTCCTGCCCCTCC
TGCTCCTGCCCCTCCTGCCCCTCCTGCTCCTGCCCCTCCTGCCCCTCCTGCTCCTGCCCCTCCTGCTCCT
GCCCCTCCTGCTCCTGCCCCTCCTGCTCCTGCCCCTCCTGCCCCTCCTGCCCCTCCTCCTGCTCCTGCCC
CTCCTGCTCCTGCCCCTCCTGCCCCTCCTGCCCCTCCTGCTCCTGCCCCTCCTCCTSCTCCTSCCCCTCC
TSCCCCTCCTSCCCCTCCTCCTCCTCCTSCCCCTCCTCCCCCTCCTCCTCCTCCTCCCCCTCCTCCTSCT
CCTSCCCCTCCTCCYCCTCCTSCCCCTCCTCCTSCTCCTGCCCCTCCTGCCCCTCCTCCTGCTCCTGCCC
CTCCTCCTSCTCCTSCCCCTCCTSCCCCTCCTSCCCCTCCTCCTSCTCCTSCCCCTCCTCCTGCTCCTGC
CCCTCCTGCCCCTCCTGCCCCTCCTGCCCCTCCTCCTGCTCCTGCCCCTCCTCCTGCTCCTGCCCCTCCT
GCTCCTGCCCCTCCCGCTCCTGCTCCTGCTCCTGTTCCACCGTGGGTCCCTTTGCAGCCAATGCAACTTG
GACGTTTTTGGGGTCTCCGGACACCATCTCTATGTCTTGGCCCTGATCCTGAGCCGCCCGGGGCTCCTGG
TCTTCCGCCTCCTCGTCCTCGTCCTCTTCCCCGTCCTCGTCCATGGTTATCACCCCCTCTTCTTTGAGGT
CCACTGCCGCCGGAGCCTTCTGGTCCAGATGTGTCTCCCTTCTCTCCTAGGCCATTTCCAGGTCCTGTAC
CTGGCCCCTCGTCAGACATGATTCACACTAAAAGAGATCAATAGACATCTTTATTAGACGACGCTCAGTG
AATACAGGGAGTGCAGACTCCTGCCCCCTCCAACAGCCCCCCCACCCTCATCCCCTTCATGGTCGCTGTC
AGACAGATCCAGGTCTGAAAATTCCCCATCCTCCGAACCATCCTCGTCCTCATCACCAATTACTCGCAGC
CCGGAAAACTCCCGCTGAACATCCTCAAGATTTGCGTCCTGAGCCTCAAGCCAGGCCTCAAATTCCTCGT
CCCCCTTTTTGCTGGACGGTAGGGATGGGGATTCTCGGGACCCCTCCTCTTCCTCTTCAAGGTCACCAGA
CAGAGATGCTACTGGGGCAACGGAAGAAAAGCTGGGTGCGGCCTGTGAGGATCAGCTTATCGATGATAAG
CTGTCAAACATGAGAATTCTTGAAGACGAAAGGGCCTCGTGATACGCCTATTTTTATAGGTTAATGTCAT
GATAATAATGGTTTCTTAGACGTCAGGTGGCACTTTTCGGGGAAATGTGCGCGGAACCCCTATTTGTTTA
TTTTTCTAAATACATTCAAATATGTATCCGCTCATGAGACAATAACCCTGATAAATGCTTCAATAATATT
GAAAAAGGAAGAGTATGAGTATTCAACATTTCCGTGTCGCCCTTATTCCCTTTTTTGCGGCATTTTGCCT
TCCTGTTTTTGCTCACCCAGAAACGCTGGTGAAAGTAAAAGATGCTGAAGATCAGTTGGGTGCACGAGTG
GGTTACATCGAACTGGATCTCAACAGCGGTAAGATCCTTGAGAGTTTTCGCCCCGAAGAACGTTTTCCAA
TGATGAGCACTTTTAAAGTTCTGCTATGTGGCGCGGTATTATCCCGTGTTGACGCCGGGCAAGAGCAACT
CGGTCGCCGCATACACTATTCTCAGAATGACTTGGTTGAGTACTCACCAGTCACAGAAAAGCATCTTACG
GATGGCATGACAGTAAGAGAATTATGCAGTGCTGCCATAACCATGAGTGATAACACTGCGGCCAACTTAC
TTCTGACAACGATCGGAGGACCGAAGGAGCTAACCGCTTTTTTGCACAACATGGGGGATCATGTAACTCG
CCTTGATCGTTGGGAACCGGAGCTGAATGAAGCCATACCAAACGACGAGCGTGACACCACGATGCCTGCA
GCAATGGCAACAACGTTGCGCAAACTATTAACTGGCGAACTACTTACTCTAGCTTCCCGGCAACAATTAA
TAGACTGGATGGAGGCGGATAAAGTTGCAGGACCACTTCTGCGCTCGGCCCTTCCGGCTGGCTGGTTTAT
TGCTGATAAATCTGGAGCCGGTGAGCGTGGGTCTCGCGGTATCATTGCAGCACTGGGGCCAGATGGTAAG
CCCTCCCGTATCGTAGTTATCTACACGACGGGGAGTCAGGCAACTATGGATGAACGAAATAGACAGATCG
CTGAGATAGGTGCCTCACTGATTAAGCATTGGTAACTGTCAGACCAAGTTTACTCATATATACTTTAGAT
TGATTTAAAACTTCATTTTTAATTTAAAAGGATCTAGGTGAAGATCCTTTTTGATAATCTCATGACCAAA
ATCCCTTAACGTGAGTTTTCGTTCCACTGAGCGTCAGACCCCGTAGAAAAGATCAAAGGATCTTCTTGAG
ATCCTTTTTTTCTGCGCGTAATCTGCTGCTTGCAAACAAAAAAACCACCGCTACCAGCGGTGGTTTGTTT
GCCGGATCAAGAGCTACCAACTCTTTTTCCGAAGGTAACTGGCTTCAGCAGAGCGCAGATACCAAATACT
GTCCTTCTAGTGTAGCCGTAGTTAGGCCACCACTTCAAGAACTCTGTAGCACCGCCTACATACCTCGCTC
TGCTAATCCTGTTACCAGTGGCTGCTGCCAGTGGCGATAAGTCGTGTCTTACCGGGTTGGACTCAAGACG
ATAGTTACCGGATAAGGCGCAGCGGTCGGGCTGAACGGGGGGTTCGTGCACACAGCCCAGCTTGGAGCGA
ACGACCTACACCGAACTGAGATACCTACAGCGTGAGCTATGAGAAAGCGCCACGCTTCCCGAAGGGAGAA
AGGCGGACAGGTATCCGGTAAGCGGCAGGGTCGGAACAGGAGAGCGCACGAGGGAGCTTCCAGGGGGAAA
CGCCTGGTATCTTTATAGTCCTGTCGGGTTTCGCCACCTCTGACTTGAGCGTCGATTTTTGTGATGCTCG
TCAGGGGGGCGGAGCCTATGGAAAAACGCCAGCAACGCGGCCTTTTTACGGTTCCTGGCCTTTTGCTGGC
CTTGAAGCTGTCCCTGATGGTCGTCATCTACCTGCCTGGACAGCATGGCCTGCAACGCGGGCATCCCGAT
GCCGCCGGAAGCGAGAAGAATCATAATGGGGAAGGCCATCCAGCCTCGCGTCGCGAACGCCAGCWWGRMG
TRGYSMAKCCGTTAGCGAGGTGCCGCCCTGCTTCATCCCCGTGGCCCGTTGCTCGCGTTTGCTGGCGGTG
TCCCCGGAAGAAATATATTTGCATGTCTTTAGTTCTATGATGACACAAACCCCGCCCAGCGTCTTGTCAT
TGGCGAATTCGAACACGCAGATGCAGTCGGGGCGGCGCGGTCCGAGGTCCACTTCGCATATTAAGGTGAC
GCGTGTGGCCTCGAACACCGAGCGACCCTGCAGCGACCCGCTTAACAGCGTCAACAGCGTGCCGCAGATC
CCGGGGGGCAATGAGATATGAAAAAGCCTGAACTCACCGCGACGTCTGTCGAGAAGTTTCTGATCGAAAA
GTTCGACAGCGTCTCCGACCTGATGCAGCTCTCGGAGGGCGAAGAATCTCGTGCTTTCAGCTTCGATGTA
GGAGGGCGTGGATATGTCCTGCGGGTAAATAGCTGCGCCGATGGTTTCTACAAAGATCGTTATGTTTATC
GGCACTTTGCATCGGCCGCGCTCCCGATTCCGGAAGTGCTTGACATTGGGGAATTCAGCGAGAGCCTGAC
CTATTGCATCTCCCGCCGTGCACAGGGTGTCACGTTGCAAGACCTGCCTGAAACCGAACTGCCCGCTGTT
CTGCAGCCGGTCGCGGAGGCCATGGATGCGATCGCTGCGGCCGATCTTAGCCAGACGAGCGGGTTCGGCC
CATTCGGACCGCAAGGAATCGGTCAATACACTACATGGCGTGATTTCATATGCGCGATTGCTGATCCCCA
TGTGTATCACTGGCAAACTGTGATGGACGACACCGTCAGTGCGTCCGTCGCGCAGGCTCTCGATGAGCTG
ATGCTTTGGGCCGAGGACTGCCCCGAAGTCCGGCACCTCGTGCACGCGGATTTCGGCTCCAACAATGTCC
TGACGGACAATGGCCGCATAACAGCGGTCATTGACTGGAGCGAGGCGATGTTCGGGGATTCCCAATACGA
GGTCGCCAACATCTTCTTCTGGAGGCCGTGGTTGGCTTGTATGGAGCAGCAGACGCGCTACTTCGAGCGG
AGGCATCCGGAGCTTGCAGGATCGCCGCGGCTCCGGGCGTATATGCTCCGCATTGGTCTTGACCAACTCT
ATCAGAGCTTGGTTGACGGCAATTTCGATGATGCAGCTTGGGCGCAGGGTCGATGCGACGCAATCGTCCG
ATCCGGAGCCGGGACTGTCGGGCGTACACAAATCGCCCGCAGAAGCGCGGCCGTCTGGACCGATGGCTGT
GTAGAAGTACTCGCCGATAGTGGAAACCGACGCCCCAGCACTCGTCCGGATCGGGAGATGGGGGAGGCTA
ACTGAAACACGGAAGGAGACAATACCGGAAGGAACCCGCGCTATGACGGCAATAAAAAGACAGAATAAAA
CGCACGGGTGTTGGGTCGTTTGTTCATAAACGCGGGGTTCGGTCCCAGGGCTGGCACTCTGTCGATACCC
CACCGAGACCCCATTGGGGCCAATACGCCCGCGTTTCTTCCTTTTCCCCACCCCACCCCCCAAGTTCGGG
TGAAGGCCCAGGGCTCGCAGCCAACGTCGGGGCGGCAGGCCCTGCCATAGCCACTGGCCCCGTGGGTTAG
GGACGGGGTCCCCCATGGGGAATGGTTTATGGTTCGTGGGGGTTATTATTTTGGGCGTTGCGTGGGGTCA
GGTCCACGACTGGACTGAGCAGACAGACCCATGGTTTTTGGATGGCCTGGGCATGGACCGCATGTACTGG
CGCGACACGAACACCGGGCGTCTGTGGCTGCCAAACACCCCCGACCCCCAAAAACCACCGCGCGGATTTC
TGGCGTGCCAAGCTAGTCGACCAATTCTCATGTTTGACAGCTTATCATCGCAGATCCGGGCAACGTTGTT
GCCATTGCTGCAGGCGCAGAACTGGTAGGTATGGAAGATCTATACATTGAATCAATATTGGCAATTAGCC
ATATTAGTCATTGGTTATATAGCATAAATCAATATTGGCTATTGGCCATTGCATACGTTGTATCTATATC
ATAATATGTACATTTATATTGGCTCATGTCCAATATGACCGCCATGTTGACATTGATTATTGACTAGTTA
TTAATAGTAATCAATTACGGGGTCATTAGTTCATAGCCCATATATGGAGTTCCGCGTTACATAACTTACG
GTAAATGGCCCGCCTGGCTGACCGCCCAACGACCCCCGCCCATTGACGTCAATAATGACGTATGTTCCCA
TAGTAACGCCAATAGGGACTTTCCATTGACGTCAATGGGTGGAGTATTTACGGTAAACTGCCCACTTGGC
AGTACATCAAGTGTATCATATGCCAAGTCCGCCCCCTATTGACGTCAATGACGGTAAATGGCCCGCCTGG
CATTATGCCCAGTACATGACCTTACGGGACTTTCCTACTTGGCAGTACATCTACGTATTAGTCATCGCTA
TTACCATGGTGATGCGGTTTTGGCAGTACACCAATGGGCGTGGATAGCGGTTTGACTCACGGGGATTTCC
AAGTCTCCACCCCATTGACGTCAATGGGAGTTTGTTTTGGCACCAAAATCAACGGGACTTTCCAAAATGT
CGTAATAACCCCGCCCCGTTGACGCAAATGGGCGGTAGGCGTGTACGGTGGGAGGTCTATATAAGCAGAG
CTCGTTTAGTGAACCGTCAGATCTCTAGAAGCTGGGTACCAGCTGCTAGCGCCACCATGAAGACCATCAT
CGCCCTGAGCTACATCTTCTGCCTGGTGTTCGCCGAGCAAAAGCTGATCTCAGAGGAGGACCTGGGCAGC
CCTGGCGGTGCCTTGGAAGAGACCCTGCTGAACACAAAATTGGAAACTGCTGATCTGAAGTGGGTGACAT
TCCCTCAGGTGGACGGGCAGTGGGAGGAACTGAGCGGCCTGGATGAGGAACAGCACAGCGTGCGCACCTA
CGAAGTGTGTGACGTGCAGCGTGCCCCGGGCCAGGCCCACTGGCTTCGCACAGGTTGGGTCCCACGGCGG
GGCGCCGTCCACGTGTACGCCACGCTGCGCTTCACCATGCTTGAGTGCCTGTCCCTGCCTCGGGCTGGGC
GCTCCTGCAAGGAGACCTTCACCGTCTTCTACTATGAGAGCGATGCGGACACGGCCACGGCCCTCACGCC
AGCCTGGATGGAGAACCCCTACATCAAGGTGGACACGGTGGCCGCGGAGCATCTCACCCGGAAGCGCCCT
GGGGCCGAGGCCACCGGGAAGGTGAATGTCAAGACGCTGCGTCTGGGACCGCTCAGCAAGGCTGGCTTCT
ACCTGGCCTTCCAGGACCAGGGTGCCTGCATGGCCCTGCTATCCCTGCACCTCTTCTACAAAAAGTGCGC
CCAGCTGACTGTGAACCTGACTCGATTCCCGGAGACTGTGCCTCGGGAGCTGGTTGTGCCCGTGGCCGGT
AGCTGCGTGGTGGATGCCGTCCCCGCCCCTGGCCCCAGCCCCAGCCTCTACTGCCGTGAGGATGGCCAGT
GGGCCGAACAGCCGGTCACGGGCTGCAGCTGTGCTCCGGGGTTCGAGGCAGCTGAGGGGAACACCAAGTG
CCGAGCCTGTGCCCAGGGCACCTTCAAGCCCCTGTCAGGAGAAGGGTCCTGCCAGCCATGCCCAGCCAAT
AGCCACTCTAACACCATTGGATCAGCCGTCTGCCAGTGCCGCGTCGGGTACTTCCGGGCACGCACAGACC
CCCGGGGTGCACCCTGCACCACCCCTCCTTCGGCTCCGCGGAGCGTGGTTTCCCGCCTGAACGGCTCCTC
CCTGCACCTGGAATGGAGTGCCCCCCTGGAGTCTGGTGGCCGAGAGGACCTCACCTACGCCCTCCGCTGC
CGGGAGTGCCGACCCGGAGGCTCCTGTGCGCCCTGCGGGGGAGACCTGACTTTTGACCCCGGCCCCCGGG
ACCTGGTGGAGCCCTGGGTGGTGGTTCGAGGGCTACGTCCTGACTTCACCTATACCTTTGAGGTCACTGC
ATTGAACGGGGTATCCTCCTTAGCCACGGGGCCCGTCCCATTTGAGCCTGTCAATGTCACCACTGACCGA
GAGGTACCTCCTGCAGTGTCCGACATCCGGGTGACGCGGTCCTCACCCAGCAGCTTGAGCCTGGCCTGGG
CTGTTCCCCGGGCACCCAGTGGGGCTGTGCTGGACTACGAGGTCAAATACCATGAGAAGGGCGCCGAGGG
TCCCAGCAGCGTGCGGTTCCTGAAGACGTCAGAAAACCGGGCAGAGCTGCGGGGGCTGAAGCGGGGAGCC
AGCTACCTGGTGCAGGTACGGGCGCGCTCTGAGGCCGGCTACGGGCCCTTCGGCCAGGAACATCACAGCC
AGACCCAACTGGATGAGAGCGAGGGCTGGCGGGAGCAGCTGGCCCTGATTGCGGGCACGGCAGTCGTGGG
TGTGGTCCTGGTCCTGGTGGTCATTGTGGTCGCAGTTCTCTGCCTCAGGAAGCAGAGCAATGGGAGAGAA
GCAGAATATTCGGACAAACACGGACAGTATCTCATCGGGCATGGTACTAAGGTCTACATCGACCCCTTCA
CTTATGAAGACCCTAATGAGGCTGTGAGGGAATTTGCAAAAGAGATCGATGTCTCCTACGTCAAGATTGA
AGAGGTGATTGGTGCAGGTGAGTTTGGCGAGGTGTGTCGGGGGCGGCTCAAGGCCCCAGGGAAGAAGGAG
AGCTGTGTGGCAATCAAGACCCTGAAGGGTGGCTACACGGAGCGGCAGCGGCGTGAGTTTCTGAGCGAGG
CCTCCATCATGGGCCAGTTCGAGCACCCCAATATCATCCGCCTGGAGGGCGTGGTCACCAACAGCATGCC
CGTCATGATTCTCACAGAGTTCATGGAGAACGGCGCCCTGGACTCCTTCCTGCGGCTAAACGACGGACAG
TTCACAGTCATCCAGCTCGTGGGCATGCTGCGGGGCATCGCCTCGGGCATGCGGTACCTTGCCGAGATGA
GCTACGTCCACCGAGACCTGGCTGCTCGCAACATCCTAGTCAACAGCAACCTCGTCTGCAAAGTGTCTGA
CTTTGGCCTTTCCCGATTCCTGGAGGAGAACTCTTCCGATCCCACCTACACGAGCTCCCTGGGAGGAAAG
ATTCCCATCCGATGGACTGCCCCGGAGGCCATTGCCTTCCGGAAGTTCACTTCCGCCAGTGATGCCTGGA
GTTACGGGATTGTGATGTGGGAGGTGATGTCATTTGGGGAGAGGCCGTACTGGGACATGAGCAATCAGGA
CGTGATCAATGCCATTGAACAGGACTACCGGCTGCCCCCGCCCCCAGACTGTCCCACCTCCCTCCACCAG
CTCATGCTGGACTGTTGGCAGAAAGACCGGAATGCCCGGCCCCGCTTCCCCCAGGTGGTCAGCGCCCTGG
ACAAGATGATCCGGAACCCCGCCAGCCTCAAAATCGTGGCCCGGGAGAATGGCGGGGCCTCACACCCTCT
CCTGGACCAGCGGCAGCCTCACTACTCAGCTTTTGGCTCTGTGGGCGAGTGGCTTCGGGCCATCAAAATG
GGAAGATACGAAGAAAGTTTCGCAGCCGCTGGCTTTGGCTCCTTCGAGCTGGTCAGCCAGATCTCTGCTG
AGGACCTGCTCCGAATCGGAGTCACTCTGGCGGGACACCAGAAGAAAATCTTGGCCAGTGTCCAGCACAT
GAAGTCCCAGGCCAAGCCGGGAACCCCGGGCGGGACAGGAGGACCGGCCCCGCAGTACTGATAACTCGAG
Features (pLannotate 1.2.2; 22 found; start..end, strand, type, name):
     14..148     -  polyA_signal   SV40 poly(A) signal: SV40 polyadenylation signal
    171..254     -  CDS            large T antigen (fragment): large T antigen from SV40 (simian virus 40)
    257..297     +  CDS            rop (fragment): Rop protein, which maintains plasmids at low copy number; rop
    409..427     -  misc_feature   MCS (fragment): pUC18/19 multiple cloning site
    903..2692    -  rep_origin     oriP: Epstein-Barr virus oriP replication origin (Yates et al., 2000)
   2693..2911    -  CDS            gL (fragment): GL_EBVB9 - Experimental evidence at protein level: Swiss-Prot protein existence level 1. The heterodimer glycoprotein H-glycoprotein L is required for the fusion of viral and plasma membranes leading to virus entry into the host cell. Acts as a functional inhibitor of gH and maintains gH in an inhibited form. Upon binding to host integrins, gL dissociates from gH leading to activation of the viral fusion glycoproteins gB and gH. Fusion of EBV with B-lymphocytes requires the additional receptor- binding protein gp42, which forms a complex with gH/gL. The heterodimer gH/gL targets also host EPHA
   2994..4919    -  CDS            EBNA1: Epstein-Barr nuclear antigen 1, also known as EBNA-1 crucial for latent viral infection, and for episomal amplification of vectors containing the oriP origin (Okita et al., 2013)
   4957..5301    -  CDS            BRRF2_EBVB9 (fragment): Protein inferred from homology: Swiss-Prot protein existence level 3. From Epstein-Barr virus (strain B95-8) (HHV-4) (Human herpesvirus 4).
   5304..5327    -  promoter       tet promoter (fragment): E. coli promoter for tetracycline efflux protein gene
   5440..5544    +  promoter       AmpR promoter: bla
   5545..6405    +  CDS            AmpR: β-lactamase; bla; confers resistance to ampicillin, carbenicillin, and related antibiotics
   6576..7164    +  rep_origin     ori: high-copy-number ColE1/pMB1/pBR322/pUC origin of replication
   7210..7344    -  CDS            TcR (fragment): tetracycline efflux protein; tet; confers resistance to tetracycline
   7378..7569    -  CDS            UL24 (fragment): UL24_EHV4 - Experimental evidence at transcript level: Swiss-Prot protein existence level 2. May participate in nuclear egress of viral particles. Plays a role in the dispersal of several host nucleolar proteins including NCL/nucleolin and NPM1. Since deletion of host NCL/nucleolin negatively impact on nuclear egress, UL24 supposedly acts on this process through its effect on host nucleoli (By similarity). From Equine herpesvirus 4 (strain 1942) (EHV-4) (Equine rhinopneumonitis virus).
   7543..7605    +  promoter       Mini-TK promoter: minimal herpes simplex virus (HSV) thymidine kinase promoter
   7648..8685    +  CDS            HygR: hygromycin B phosphotransferase confers resistance to hygromycin
   8727..8775    +  polyA_signal   HSV TK poly(A) signal: herpes simplex virus thymidine kinase polyadenylation signal (Cole and Stacy, 1985)
   8975..9199    +  CDS            gH (fragment): GH_HHV11 - Experimental evidence at protein level: Swiss-Prot protein existence level 1. The heterodimer glycoprotein H-glycoprotein L is required for the fusion of viral and plasma membranes leading to virus entry into the host cell. Following initial binding to host receptor, membrane fusion is mediated by the fusion machinery composed of gB and the heterodimer gH/gL. May also be involved in the fusion between the virion envelope and the outer nuclear membrane during virion morphogenesis. From Human herpesvirus 1 (strain 17) (HHV-1) (Human herpes simplex virus 1).
   9230..9255    -  CDS            bla(M) (fragment): β-lactamase lacking the signal sequence; bla(M); allows cytosolic expression of β-lactamase
   9429..9808    +  enhancer       CMV enhancer: human cytomegalovirus immediate early enhancer
   9810..10009   +  promoter       CMV promoter: human cytomegalovirus (CMV) immediate early promoter
  10148..13078   +  CDS            EPHB4: EPHB4_HUMAN - Also known as HTK, MYK1, TYRO11. Experimental evidence at protein level: Swiss-Prot protein existence level 1. Receptor tyrosine kinase which binds promiscuously transmembrane ephrin-B family ligands residing on adjacent cells, leading to contact-dependent bidirectional signaling into neighboring cells. The signaling pathway downstream of the receptor is referred to as forward signaling while the signaling pathway downstream of the ephrin ligand is referred to as reverse signaling. Together with its cognate ligand/functional ligand EFNB2 it is involved in the regulation of cell a
