[The description below was written by a language model from this plasmid's Addgene catalogue record and pLannotate feature annotations shown in this document.]
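Description:
pCEP4-myc-EphB4 is a mammalian expression plasmid built on the Invitrogen pCEP4 episomal backbone, carrying human EphB4 (ephrin type-B receptor 4, a receptor tyrosine kinase that binds transmembrane ephrin-B ligands) cloned between the NheI and XhoI sites. In E. coli it is propagated through a ColE1/pUC-type origin and selected with ampicillin via the β-lactamase gene. In mammalian cells the Epstein-Barr virus oriP origin together with the EBNA1 gene allows the plasmid to replicate and persist as an extrachromosomal episome in permissive primate cells. A hygromycin resistance cassette, driven by an HSV thymidine kinase promoter and closed by the TK polyadenylation signal, provides selection for cells that retain it.

The EphB4 open reading frame is transcribed from the human CMV immediate-early enhancer and promoter and terminated by the SV40 polyadenylation signal. According to the catalogue entry, the native leader is replaced by a signal peptide from HA, followed by a c-myc epitope at the N terminus of the mature receptor. The tag is therefore displayed extracellularly and can report surface expression by antibody staining of intact cells. These short elements are not annotated separately in the feature tables, although there is unannotated space between the promoter and the EPHB4 match. The associated publication concerns ephrin-B2 selectivity for Eph receptors versus henipavirus G glycoproteins, consistent with use in cell-surface binding assays.

Two sequence records are listed: a depositor sequence of 13,417 nt and a repository sequencing result of 13,090 nt. They share the same overall architecture and differ mainly around the tetracycline-resistance remnant and TK promoter upstream of the hygromycin gene. The small viral and bacterial gene fragments annotated elsewhere are backbone remnants.
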