Addgene plasmid #200983: pCEP4-myc-EphB4
Purpose: Mammalian expression plasmid for myc-tagged EphB4
Depositing lab: Erik Procko. Depositing organization: University of Illinois at Urbana-Champaign. Publication: Sequence basis for selectivity of ephrin-B2 ligand for Eph receptors and pathogenic henipavirus G glycoproteins. Narayanan KK, Amaya M, Tsang N, Yin R, Jays A, Broder CC, Shukla D, Procko E. J Virol. 2023 Nov 30;97(11):e0062123. doi: 10.1128/jvi.00621-23. Epub 2023 Oct 16. PubMed 37931130.
Backbone
  Vector backbone: pCEP4
  Backbone manufacturer: Invitrogen
  Backbone size w/o insert (bp): 10381
  Total vector size (bp): 13417
  Vector type: Mammalian Expression
  Selectable markers: Hygromycin
Growth in bacteria
  Bacterial resistance: Ampicillin, 100 μg/mL
  Growth temperature: 37°C
  Growth strain: DH5alpha
  Copy number: Unknown
Gene/Insert
  Gene/Insert name: EphB4 (alt name: Ephrin type-B receptor 4)
  Species: H. sapiens (human)
  Insert size (bp): 3036
  GenBank ID: P_004435.3
  Entrez Gene: EPHB4 (a.k.a. CMAVM2, HFASD, HTK, LMPHM7, MYK1, TYRO11)
  Promoter: CMV
  Tag / fusion protein: Signal peptide from HA (N terminal on insert); Extracellular c-myc epitope tag (N terminal on insert)
  Cloning method: Restriction Enzyme; 5′ cloning site NheI (not destroyed); 3′ cloning site XhoI (not destroyed)
  Sequencing primers: 5′ CMV forward; 3′ EBV reverse
Terms and licenses: Academic/Nonprofit Terms; Industry Terms: Not Available to Industry
Depositor comments: Please visit https://doi.org/10.1101/2023.04.26.538420 for bioRxiv preprint.
How to cite: pCEP4-myc-EphB4 was a gift from Erik Procko (Addgene plasmid # 200983 ; http://n2t.net/addgene:200983 ; RRID:Addgene_200983)
